>Addgene plasmid #197523 | pEPSW0CM0031 | addgene full sequence | sequence record 387295 | Addgene NGS Result
CCCTGCAGTCCGGCAAAAAAGGGCAAGGTGTCACCACCCTGCCCTTTTTCTTTAAAACCGAAAAGATTAC
TTCGCGTTATGCAGGCTTCCTCGCTCACTGACTCGCTGCGCTCGGTCGTTCGGCTGCGGCGAGCGGTATC
AGCTCACTCAAAGGCGGTAATACGGTTATCCACAGAATCAGGGGATAACGCAGGAAAGAACATGTGAGCA
AAAGGCCAGCAAAAGGCCAGGAACCGTAAAAAGGCCGCGTTGCTGGCGTTTTTCCACAGGCTCCGCCCCC
CTGACGAGCATCACAAAAATCGACGCTCAAGTCAGAGGTGGCGAAACCCGACAGGACTATAAAGATACCA
GGCGTTTCCCCCTGGAAGCTCCCTCGTGCGCTCTCCTGTTCCGACCCTGCCGCTTACCGGATACCTGTCC
GCCTTTCTCCCTTCGGGAAGCGTGGCGCTTTCTCATAGCTCACGCTGTAGGTATCTCAGTTCGGTGTAGG
TCGTTCGCTCCAAGCTGGGCTGTGTGCACGAACCCCCCGTTCAGCCCGACCGCTGCGCCTTATCCGGTAA
CTATCGTCTTGAGTCCAACCCGGTAAGACACGACTTATCGCCACTGGCAGCAGCCACTGGTAACAGGATT
AGCAGAGCGAGGTATGTAGGCGGTGCTACAGAGTTCTTGAAGTGGTGGCCTAACTACGGCTACACTAGAA
GAACAGTATTTGGTATCTGCGCTCTGCTGAAGCCAGTTACCTTCGGAAAAAGAGTTGGTAGCTCTTGATC
CGGCAAACAAACCACCGCTGGTAGCGGTGGTTTTTTTGTTTGCAAGCAGCAGATTACGCGCAGAAAAAAA
GGATCTCAAGAAGATCCTTTGATCTTTTCTACGGGGTCTGACGCTCAGTGGAACGAAAACTCACGTTAAG
GGATTTTGGTCATGAGATTATCAAAAAGGATCTTCACCTAGATCCTTTTAAATTAAAAATGAAGTTTTAA
ATCAATCTAAAGTATATATGAGTAAACTTGGTCTGACAGCTCGAGGCTTGGATTCTCACCAATAAAAAAC
GCCCGGCGGCAACCGAGCGTTCTGAACAAATCCAGATGGAGTTCTGAGGTCATTACTGGATCTATCAACA
GGAGTCCAAGCGAGCTCGATATCAAATTACGCCCCGCCCTGCCACTCATCGCAGTACTGTTGTAATTCAT
TAAGCATTCTGCCGACATGGAAGCCATCACAAACGGCATGATGAACCTGAATCGCCAGCGGCATCAGCAC
CTTGTCGCCTTGCGTATAATATTTGCCCATGGTGAAAACGGGGGCGAAGAAGTTGTCCATATTGGCCACG
TTTAAATCAAAACTGGTGAAACTCACCCAGGGATTGGCTGAGACGAAAAACATATTCTCAATAAACCCTT
TAGGGAAATAGGCCAGGTTTTCACCGTAACACGCCACATCTTGCGAATATATGTGTAGAAACTGCCGGAA
ATCGTCGTGGTATTCACTCCAGAGCGATGAAAACGTTTCAGTTTGCTCATGGAAAACGGTGTAACAAGGG
TGAACACTATCCCATATCACCAGCTCACCGTCTTTCATTGCCATACGAAATTCCGGATGAGCATTCATCA
GGCGGGCAAGAATGTGAATAAAGGCCGGATAAAACTTGTGCTTATTTTTCTTTACGGTCTTTAAAAAGGC
CGTAATATCCAGCTGAACGGTCTGGTTATAGGTACATTGAGCAACTGACTGAAATGCCTCAAAATGTTCT
TTACGATGCCATTGGGATATATCAACGGTGGTATATCCAGTGATTTTTTTCTCCATTTTAGCTTCCTTAG
CTCCTGAAAATCTCGATAACTCAAAAAATACGCCCGGTAGTGATCTTATTTCATTATGGTGAAAGTTGGA
ACCTCTTACGTGCCCGATCAACTCGAGTGCCACCTGACGTCTAAGAAACCATTATTATCATGACATTAAC
CTATAAAAATAGGCGTATCACGAGGCAGAATTTCAGATAAAAAAAATCCTTAGCTTTCGCTAAGGATGAT
TTCTGGAATTCGGTCTCAAATGATGAAATCTGGGGCTGATTTGCAATTTCCACCAGGATTTAGATTTCAT
CCTACGGATGAGGAGCTAGTCCTCATGTATCTCTGTCGTAAATGCGCGTCGCAGCCGATCCCTGCTCCGA
TTATCACCGAACTCGATTTGTACCGATATGATCCTTGGGACCTTCCCGACATGGCTTTGTACGGTGAAAA
GGAGTGGTATTTTTTCTCACCAAGAGATCGAAAGTATCCAAACGGTTCAAGACCCAACCGTGCAGCTGGT
ACTGGATATTGGAAAGCTACCGGAGCTGATAAACCAATAGGTCGTCCTAAACCGGTTGGTATTAAGAAGG
CTCTAGTGTTTTACTCGGGAAAACCTCCAAATGGAGAGAAAACCAATTGGATTATGCACGAATACCGGCT
CGCTGACGTTGACCGGTCGGTTCGTAAGAAAAACAGTCTAAGATTGGACGATTGGGTATTGTGTCGTATA
TATAACAAGAAAGGTGTCATCGAGAAGCGACGAAGCGATATCGAGGACGGGTTAAAGCCTGTGACTGACA
CGTGTCCACCGGAATCTGTGGCGAGATTGATCTCCGGCTCGGAGCAAGCGGTGTCACCGGAATTCACGTG
TAGCAACGGTCGGTTGAGTAATGCCCTTGATTTTCCGTTTAATTACGTAGATGCCATCGCCGATAACGAG
ATTGTGTCACGGCTATTGGGCGGGAATCAGATGTGGTCGACGACGCTTGATCCACTTGTGGTTAGGCAGG
GAACTTTCTGAGCTTTGAGA
Features (pLannotate 1.2.2; 7 found; start..end, strand, type, name):
      9..66      +  terminator     his operon terminator: This putative transcriptin terminator from the E. coli his operon has a 2-bp deletion introduced during synthesis. Its efficiency has not been determined.
    261..849     -  rep_origin     ori: high-copy-number ColE1/pMB1/pBR322/pUC origin of replication
   1032..1126    -  terminator     lambda t0 terminator: transcription terminator from phage lambda
   1150..1806    -  CDS            cat: CAT_ECOLX - Experimental evidence at protein level: Swiss-Prot protein existence level 1. This enzyme is an effector of chloramphenicol resistance in bacteria. From Escherichia coli. This protein is used as a marker in many commonly used cloning vectors, such as pACYC184.
   1807..1904    -  promoter       cat promoter: promoter of the E. coli cat gene encoding chloramphenicol acetyltransferase
   1990..2033    -  terminator     bacterial terminator: putative bacterial transcription terminator
   2050..2808    +  CDS            NAC032: NAC32_ARATH - Also known as NAC32 From Arabidopsis thaliana (Mouse-ear cress).
