[The description below was written by a language model from this plasmid's Addgene catalogue record and pLannotate feature annotations shown in this document.]
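Description:
pEPSW0CM0031 is a small (about 2.8 kb) Phytobricks Level 0 part plasmid built on the pUAP4 universal acceptor backbone, a synthetic-biology vector used to domesticate standard parts for Type IIS (Golden Gate/MoClo-style) assembly. It is maintained in E. coli through a high-copy ColE1/pUC-type origin of replication and is selected with chloramphenicol, conferred by a cat (chloramphenicol acetyltransferase) gene driven by its native cat promoter and followed by the phage lambda t0 terminator. Additional bacterial terminators, including a his operon terminator and a putative bacterial terminator, flank the cloning region and insulate the part from read-through transcription originating in the backbone.

The payload is the coding sequence of AtANAC032 (NAC032), a NAC-domain transcription factor from Arabidopsis thaliana, annotated as a roughly 760 bp CDS. It was inserted using SapI sites that were destroyed during cloning, as expected when a part is captured into a universal acceptor. The plasmid carries no plant promoter, plant terminator, tag or reporter in the annotated features, consistent with its role as a basic part instead of an expression construct: the coding sequence is meant to be released and combined with promoter, tag and terminator parts in higher-level transcriptional units. The record does not state which Phytobrick overhangs or part position the insert occupies. The associated work concerns tuning plant promoters and assessing transcription factor–DNA interactions with a split luciferase method, suggesting this part supplies the transcription factor component for such assemblies.
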