Addgene plasmid #197523: pEPSW0CM0031
Purpose: Phytobricks Level 0 part
Depositing lab: Nicola Patron. Depositing organization: Earlham Institute. Publication: Tuning Plant Promoters Using a Simple Split Luciferase Method to Assess Transcription Factor-DNA Interactions. Cai YM, Witham S, Patron NJ. ACS Synth Biol. 2023 Nov 17;12(11):3482-3486. doi: 10.1021/acssynbio.3c00094. Epub 2023 Oct 19. PubMed 37856867.
Backbone
  Vector backbone: pUAP4
  Vector type: Synthetic Biology
Growth in bacteria
  Bacterial resistance: Chloramphenicol, 25 μg/mL
  Growth temperature: 37°C
  Growth strain: DH5alpha
  Copy number: High Copy
Gene/Insert
  Gene/Insert name: AtANAC032
  Species: A. thaliana (mustard weed)
  Cloning method: Restriction Enzyme; 5′ cloning site SapI (destroyed during cloning); 3′ cloning site SapI (destroyed during cloning)
Terms and licenses: Academic/Nonprofit Terms; Industry Terms: Not Available to Industry
Depositor comments: Please visit https://doi.org/10.1101/2023.02.13.528283 for bioRxiv preprint.
How to cite: pEPSW0CM0031 was a gift from Nicola Patron (Addgene plasmid # 197523 ; http://n2t.net/addgene:197523 ; RRID:Addgene_197523)
